>Addgene plasmid #242126 | pcDNA-DEST40-SIRT3 | addgene full sequence | sequence record 483738 | Addgene NGS Result
GACGGATCGGGAGATCTCCCGATCCCCTATGGTGCACTCTCAGTACAATCTGCTCTGATGCCGCATAGTT
AAGCCAGTATCTGCTCCCTGCTTGTGTGTTGGAGGTCGCTGAGTAGTGCGCGAGCAAAATTTAAGCTACA
ACAAGGCAAGGCTTGACCGACAATTGCATGAAGAATCTGCTTAGGGTTAGGCGTTTTGCGCTGCTTCGCG
ATGTACGGGCCAGATATACGCGTTGACATTGATTATTGACTAGTTATTAATAGTAATCAATTACGGGGTC
ATTAGTTCATAGCCCATATATGGAGTTCCGCGTTACATAACTTACGGTAAATGGCCCGCCTGGCTGACCG
CCCAACGACCCCCGCCCATTGACGTCAATAATGACGTATGTTCCCATAGTAACGCCAATAGGGACTTTCC
ATTGACGTCAATGGGTGGAGTATTTACGGTAAACTGCCCACTTGGCAGTACATCAAGTGTATCATATGCC
AAGTACGCCCCCTATTGACGTCAATGACGGTAAATGGCCCGCCTGGCATTATGCCCAGTACATGACCTTA
TGGGACTTTCCTACTTGGCAGTACATCTACGTATTAGTCATCGCTATTACCATGGTGATGCGGTTTTGGC
AGTACATCAATGGGCGTGGATAGCGGTTTGACTCACGGGGATTTCCAAGTCTCCACCCCATTGACGTCAA
TGGGAGTTTGTTTTGGCACCAAAATCAACGGGACTTTCCAAAATGTCGTAACAACTCCGCCCCATTGACG
CAAATGGGCGGTAGGCGTGTACGGTGGGAGGTCTATATAAGCAGAGCTCTCTGGCTAACTAGAGAACCCA
CTGCTTACTGGCTTATCGAAATTAATACGACTCACTATAGGGAGACCCAAGCTGGCTAGTTAAGCTATCA
ACAAGTTTGTACAAAAAAGCAGGCTCCGCGGCCGCCCCCTTCACCATGGCGTTCTGGGGTTGGCGCGCCG
CGGCAGCCCTCCGGCTGTGGGGCCGGGTAGTTGAACGGGTCGAGGCCGGGGGAGGCGTGGGGCCGTTTCA
GGCCTGCGGCTGTCGGCTGGTGCTTGGCGGCAGGGACGATGTGAGTGCGGGGCTGAGAGGCAGCCATGGG
GCCCGCGGTGAGCCCTTGGACCCGGCGCGCCCCTTGCAGAGGCCTCCCAGACCCGAGGTGCCCAGGGCAT
TCCGGAGGCAGCCGAGGGCAGCAGCTCCCAGTTTCTTCTTTTCGAGTATTAAAGGTGGAAGAAGGTCCAT
ATCTTTTTCTGTGGGTGCTTCAAGTGTTGTTGGAAGTGGAGGCAGCAGTGACAAGGGGAAGCTTTCCCTG
CAGGATGTAGCTGAGCTGATTCGGGCCAGAGCCTGCCAGAGGGTGGTGGTCATGGTGGGGGCCGGCATCA
GCACACCCAGTGGCATTCCAGACTTCAGATCGCCGGGGAGTGGCCTGTACAGCAACCTCCAGCAGTACGA
TCTCCCGTACCCCGAGGCCATTTTTGAACTCCCATTCTTCTTTCACAACCCCAAGCCCTTTTTCACTTTG
GCCAAGGAGCTGTACCCTGGAAACTACAAGCCCAACGTCACTCACTACTTTCTCCGGCTGCTTCATGACA
AGGGGCTGCTTCTGCGGCTCTACACGCAGAACATCGATGGGCTTGAGAGAGTGTCGGGCATCCCTGCCTC
AAAGCTGGTTGAAGCTCATGGAACCTTTGCCTCTGCCACCTGCACAGTCTGCCAAAGACCCTTCCCAGGG
GAGGACATTCGGGCTGACGTGATGGCAGACAGGGTTCCCCGCTGCCCGGTCTGCACCGGCGTTGTGAAGC
CCGACATTGTGTTCTTTGGGGAGCCGCTGCCCCAGAGGTTCTTGCTGCATGTGGTTGATTTCCCCATGGC
AGATCTGCTGCTCATCCTTGGGACCTCCCTGGAGGTGGAGCCTTTTGCCAGCTTGACCGAGGCCGTGCGG
AGCTCAGTTCCCCGACTGCTCATCAACCGGGACTTGGTGGGGCCCTTGGCTTGGCATCCTCGCAGCAGGG
ACGTGGCCCAGCTGGGGGACGTGGTTCACGGCGTGGAAAGCCTAGTGGAGCTTCTGGGCTGGACAGAAGA
GATGCGGGACCTTGTGCAGCGGGAAACTGGGAAGCTTGATGGACCAGACAAATTTAAGGGTGGGCGCGCC
GACCCAGCTTTCTTGTACAAAGTGGTTGATCTAGAGGGCCCGCGGTTCGAAGGTAAGCCTATCCCTAACC
CTCTCCTCGGTCTCGATTCTACGCGTACCGGTCATCATCACCATCACCATTGAGTTTAAACCCGCTGATC
AGCCTCGACTGTGCCTTCTAGTTGCCAGCCATCTGTTGTTTGCCCCTCCCCCGTGCCTTCCTTGACCCTG
GAAGGTGCCACTCCCACTGTCCTTTCCTAATAAAATGAGGAAATTGCATCGCATTGTCTGAGTAGGTGTC
ATTCTATTCTGGGGGGTGGGGTGGGGCAGGACAGCAAGGGGGAGGATTGGGAAGACAATAGCAGGCATGC
TGGGGATGCGGTGGGCTCTATGGCTTCTGAGGCGGAAAGAACCAGCTGGGGCTCTAGGGGGTATCCCC
[124 nt withheld, positions 2589-2712]
C
[91 nt withheld, positions 2714-2804]
A
[49 nt withheld, positions 2806-2854]
CCTTTGACGTTGGAGTCCACGTTCTTT
[37 nt withheld, positions 2882-2918]
ACCCTATCTCGGTCTATTCTTTTGATTTATAAGGGATTTTGCCGATTTCGGCCTATTGGTTAAAAAATGA
GCTGATTTAACAAAAATTTAACGCGAATTAATTCTGTGGAATGTGTGTCAGTTAGGGTGTGGAAAGTCCC
CAGGCTCCCCAGCAGGCAGAAGTATGCAAAGCATGCATCTCAATTAGTCAGCAACCAGGTGTGGAAAGTC
CCCAGGCTCCCCAGCAGGCAGAAGTATGCAAAGCATGCATCTCAATTAGTCAGCAACCATAGTCCCGCCC
CTAACTCCGCCCATCCCGCCCCTAACTCCGCCCAGTTCCGCCCATTCTCCGCCCCATGGCTGACTAATTT
TTTTTATTTATGCAGAGGCCGAGGCCGCCTCTGCCTCTGAGCTATTCCAGAAGTAGTGAGGAGGCTTTTT
TGGAGGCCTAGGCTTTTGCAAAAAGCTCCCGGGAGCTTGTATATCCATTTTCGGATCTGATCAAGAGACA
GGATGAGGATCGTTTCGCATGATTGAACAAGATGGATTGCACGCAGGTTCTCCGGCCGCTTGGGTGGAGA
GGCTATTCGGCTATGACTGGGCACAACAGACAATCGGCTGCTCTGATGCCGCCGTGTTCCGGCTGTCAGC
GCAGGGGCGCCCGGTTCTTTTTGTCAAGACCGACCTGTCCGGTGCCCTGAATGAACTGCAGGACGAGGCA
GCGCGGCTATCGTGGCTGGCCACGACGGGCGTTCCTTGCGCAGCTGTGCTCGACGTTGTCACTGAAGCGG
GAAGGGACTGGCTGCTATTGGGCGAAGTGCCGGGGCAGGATCTCCTGTCATCTCACCTTGCTCCTGCCGA
GAAAGTATCCATCATGGCTGATGCAATGCGGCGGCTGCATACGCTTGATCCGGCTACCTGCCCATTCGAC
CACCAAGCGAAACATCGCATCGAGCGAGCACGTACTCGGATGGAAGCCGGTCTTGTCGATCAGGATGATC
TGGACGAAGAGCATCAGGGGCTCGCGCCAGCCGAACTGTTCGCCAGGCTCAAGGCGCGCATGCCCGACGG
CGAGGATCTCGTCGTGACCCATGGCGATGCCTGCTTGCCGAATATCATGGTGGAAAATGGCCGCTTTTCT
GGATTCATCGACTGTGGCCGGCTGGGTGTGGCGGACCGCTATCAGGACATAGCGTTGGCTACCCGTGATA
TTGCTGAAGAGCTTGGCGGCGAATGGGCTGACCGCTTCCTCGTGCTTTACGGTATCGCCGCTCCCGATTC
GCAGCGCATCGCCTTCTATCGCCTTCTTGACGAGTTCTTCTGAGCGGGACTCTGGGGTTCGCGAAATGAC
CGACCAAGCGACGCCCAACCTGCCATCACGAGATTTCGATTCCACCGCCGCCTTCTATGAAAGGTTGGGC
TTCGGAATCGTTTTCCGGGACGCCGGCTGGATGATCCTCCAGCGCGGGGATCTCATGCTGGAGTTCTTCG
CCCACCCCAACTTGTTTATTGCAGCTTATAATGGTTACAAATAAAGCAATAGCATCACAAATTTCACAAA
TAAAGCATTTTTTTCACTGCATTCTAGTTGTGGTTTGTCCAAACTCATCAATGTATCTTATCATGTCTGT
ATACCGTCGACCTCTAGCTAGAGCTTGGCGTAATCATGGTCATAGCTGTTTCCTGTGTGAAATTGTTATC
CGCTCACAATTCCACACAACATACGAGCCGGAAGCATAAAGTGTAAAGCCTGGGGTGCCTAATGAGTGAG
CTAACTCACATTAATTGCGTTGCGCTCACTGCCCGCTTTCCAGTCGGGAAACCTGTCGTGCCAGCTGCAT
TAATGAATCGGCCAACGCGCGGGGAGAGGCGGTTTGCGTATTGGGCGCTCTTCCGCTTCCTCGCTCACTG
ACTCGCTGCGCTCGGTCGTTCGGCTGCGGCGAGCGGTATCAGCTCACTCAAAGGCGGTAATACGGTTATC
CACAGAATCAGGGGATAACGCAGGAAAGAACATGTGAGCAAAAGGCCAGCAAAAGGCCAGGAACCGTAAA
AAGGCCGCGTTGCTGGCGTTTTTCCATAGGCTCCGCCCCCCTGACGAGCATCACAAAAATCGACGCTCAA
GTCAGAGGTGGCGAAACCCGACAGGACTATAAAGATACCAGGCGTTTCCCCCTGGAAGCTCCCTCGTGCG
CTCTCCTGTTCCGACCCTGCCGCTTACCGGATACCTGTCCGCCTTTCTCCCTTCGGGAAGCGTGGCGCTT
TCTCATAGCTCACGCTGTAGGTATCTCAGTTCGGTGTAGGTCGTTCGCTCCAAGCTGGGCTGTGTGCACG
AACCCCCCGTTCAGCCCGACCGCTGCGCCTTATCCGGTAACTATCGTCTTGAGTCCAACCCGGTAAGACA
CGACTTATCGCCACTGGCAGCAGCCACTGGTAACAGGATTAGCAGAGCGAGGTATGTAGGCGGTGCTACA
GAGTTCTTGAAGTGGTGGCCTAACTACGGCTACACTAGAAGAACAGTATTTGGTATCTGCGCTCTGCTGA
AGCCAGTTACCTTCGGAAAAAGAGTTGGTAGCTCTTGATCCGGCAAACAAACCACCGCTGGTAGCGGTGG
TTTTTTTGTTTGCAAGCAGCAGATTACGCGCAGAAAAAAAGGATCTCAAGAAGATCCTTTGATCTTTTCT
ACGGGGTCTGACGCTCAGTGGAACGAAAACTCACGTTAAGGGATTTTGGTCATGAGATTATCAAAAAGGA
TCTTCACCTAGATCCTTTTAAATTAAAAATGAAGTTTTAAATCAATCTAAAGTATATATGAGTAAACTTG
GTCTGACAGTTACCAATGCTTAATCAGTGAGGCACCTATCTCAGCGATCTGTCTATTTCGTTCATCCATA
GTTGCCTGACTCCCCGTCGTGTAGATAACTACGATACGGGAGGGCTTACCATCTGGCCCCAGTGCTGCAA
TGATACCGCGAGACCCACGCTCACCGGCTCCAGATTTATCAGCAATAAACCAGCCAGCCGGAAGGGCCGA
GCGCAGAAGTGGTCCTGCAACTTTATCCGCCTCCATCCAGTCTATTAATTGTTGCCGGGAAGCTAGAGTA
AGTAGTTCGCCAGTTAATAGTTTGCGCAACGTTGTTGCCATTGCTACAGGCATCGTGGTGTCACGCTCGT
CGTTTGGTATGGCTTCATTCAGCTCCGGTTCCCAACGATCAAGGCGAGTTACATGATCCCCCATGTTGTG
CAAAAAAGCGGTTAGCTCCTTCGGTCCTCCGATCGTTGTCAGAAGTAAGTTGGCCGCAGTGTTATCACTC
ATGGTTATGGCAGCACTGCATAATTCTCTTACTGTCATGCCATCCGTAAGATGCTTTTCTGTGACTGGTG
AGTACTCAACCAAGTCATTCTGAGAATAGTGTATGCGGCGACCGAGTTGCTCTTGCCCGGCGTCAATACG
GGATAATACCGCGCCACATAGCAGAACTTTAAAAGTGCTCATCATTGGAAAACGTTCTTCGGGGCGAAAA
CTCTCAAGGATCTTACCGCTGTTGAGATCCAGTTCGATGTAACCCACTCGTGCACCCAACTGATCTTCAG
CATCTTTTACTTTCACCAGCGTTTCTGGGTGAGCAAAAACAGGAAGGCAAAATGCCGCAAAAAAGGGAAT
AAGGGCGACACGGAAATGTTGAATACTCATACTCTTCCTTTTTCAATATTATTGAAGCATTTATCAGGGT
TATTGTCTCATGAGCGGATACATATTTGAATGTATTTAGAAAAATAAACAAATAGGGGTTCCGCGCACAT
TTCCCCGAAAAGTGCCACCTGACGTC
Features (pLannotate 1.2.2; 23 found; start..end, strand, type, name):
     28..80      -  misc_feature   bom (fragment): basis of mobility region from pBR322
    235..614     +  enhancer       CMV enhancer: human cytomegalovirus immediate early enhancer
    615..818     +  promoter       CMV promoter: human cytomegalovirus (CMV) immediate early promoter
    814..847     +  LTR            5' LTR (truncated) (fragment): truncated 5' long terminal repeat (LTR) from HIV-1
    863..881     +  promoter       T7 promoter: promoter for bacteriophage T7 RNA polymerase
    911..935     +  protein_bind   attB1: mutant version of attB; recombination site for the Gateway® BP reaction BP Clonase™
    956..2152    +  CDS            SIRT3: SIR3_HUMAN - Also known as SIR2L3. Experimental evidence at protein level: Swiss-Prot protein existence level 1. NAD-dependent protein deacetylase (PubMed:12186850, PubMed:12374852, PubMed:16788062, PubMed:18680753, PubMed:18794531, PubMed:23283301, PubMed:24121500, PubMed:24252090, PubMed:19535340). Activates or deactivates mitochondrial target proteins by deacetylating key lysine residues (PubMed:12186850, PubMed:12374852, PubMed:16788062, PubMed:18680753, PubMed:18794531, PubMed:23283301, PubMed:24121500, PubMed:24252090). Known targets include ACSS1, IDH, GDH, SOD2, PDHA1, LCAD, SDHA and t
   2172..2196    -  protein_bind   attB2: mutant version of attB; recombination site for the Gateway® BP reaction BP Clonase™
   2222..2263    +  CDS            V5 tag: epitope tag from simian virus 5
   2319..2543    +  polyA_signal   bGH poly(A) signal: bovine growth hormone polyadenylation signal
   2547..2568    +  promoter       SV40 promoter (fragment): SV40 enhancer and early promoter
   2589..3017    +  rep_origin     f1 ori (sequence partly withheld): f1 bacteriophage origin of replication; arrow indicates direction of (+) strand synthesis
   3031..3360    +  promoter       SV40 promoter: SV40 enhancer and early promoter
   3427..4218    +  CDS            neo: KKA2_KLEPN - Also known as kan, nptII. Experimental evidence at protein level: Swiss-Prot protein existence level 1. Resistance to kanamycin, neomycin, paromomycin, ribostamycin, butirosin and gentamicin B. From Klebsiella pneumoniae.
   4244..4402    +  CDS            ble (fragment): BLE_KLEPN - Experimental evidence at protein level: Swiss-Prot protein existence level 1. Binding protein with a strong affinity to the bleomycin family of antibiotics. Binds to CL990; an antimitotic-antibiotic compound. From Klebsiella pneumoniae.
   4397..4518    +  polyA_signal   SV40 poly(A) signal: SV40 polyadenylation signal
   4591..4607    -  protein_bind   lac operator: The lac repressor binds to the lac operator to inhibit transcription in E. coli. This inhibition can be relieved by adding lactose or isopropyl-β-D-thiogalactopyranoside (IPTG). lac repressor encoded by lacI
   4615..4645    -  promoter       lac promoter: promoter for the E. coli lac operon
   4660..4681    -  protein_bind   CAP binding site: CAP binding activates transcription in the presence of cAMP. E. coli catabolite activator protein
   4694..4786    -  CDS            lacI (fragment): lac repressor; lacI; The lac repressor binds to the lac operator to inhibit transcription in E. coli. This inhibition can be relieved by adding lactose or isopropyl-β-D-thiogalactopyranoside (IPTG).
   4969..5557    -  rep_origin     ori: high-copy-number ColE1/pMB1/pBR322/pUC origin of replication
   5728..6588    -  CDS            AmpR: β-lactamase; bla; confers resistance to ampicillin, carbenicillin, and related antibiotics
   6589..6693    -  promoter       AmpR promoter: bla
