[The description below was written by a language model from this plasmid's Addgene catalogue record and pLannotate feature annotations shown in this document.]
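Description:
pcDNA-DEST40-SIRT3 is a mammalian expression plasmid built on the Invitrogen pcDNA-DEST40 Gateway destination vector and carrying the human SIRT3 coding sequence (1,197 bp). It is propagated in E. coli as a high-copy plasmid through a ColE1/pUC-type origin and selected with ampicillin via the β-lactamase gene. An f1 origin is also present, allowing single-stranded DNA production. The sequenced record is 6,724 nt, smaller than the listed empty backbone, as expected when Gateway recombination swaps the larger destination cassette for the insert.

Expression is driven by the human cytomegalovirus immediate-early enhancer and promoter, with a T7 promoter just downstream that can serve for in vitro transcription or sequencing. The SIRT3 open reading frame lies between attB1 and attB2 sites, the scars left by Gateway recombination, and is followed by the V5 epitope and a bovine growth hormone polyadenylation signal. The catalogue entry lists a C-terminal V5-6xHis fusion; the annotation detects only the V5 tag, though the short His tag may simply not have been called. A separate SV40 early promoter drives a neomycin phosphotransferase gene terminated by an SV40 poly(A) signal, which allows G418 selection of stable mammalian transfectants. The brief HIV-1 LTR, ble, lacI and extra SV40 promoter fragments are probably annotation artefacts or backbone remnants rather than functional elements.

SIRT3 is an NAD-dependent protein deacetylase that acts on mitochondrial target proteins. The construct is intended for transient or stable expression of epitope-tagged SIRT3 in mammalian cells, permitting detection or purification through the C-terminal tags, and the associated publication concerns the cellular localisation and functions of the human SIRT proteins.
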