Addgene plasmid #242126: pcDNA-DEST40-SIRT3
Purpose: Expression in mammalian cells
Depositing lab: J. Carl Barrett & Izumi Horikawa. Depositing organization: National Cancer Institute (NCI). Publication: Evolutionarily conserved and nonconserved cellular localizations and functions of human SIRT proteins. Michishita E, Park JY, Burneskis JM, Barrett JC, Horikawa I. Mol Biol Cell. 2005 Oct;16(10):4623-35. doi: 10.1091/mbc.e05-01-0033. Epub 2005 Aug 3. PubMed 16079181.
Backbone
  Vector backbone: pcDNA-DEST40
  Backbone manufacturer: Invitrogen
  Backbone size w/o insert (bp): 7143
  Vector type: Mammalian Expression
Growth in bacteria
  Bacterial resistance: Ampicillin, 100 μg/mL
  Growth temperature: 37°C
  Growth strain: DH5alpha
  Copy number: High Copy
Gene/Insert
  Gene/Insert name: SIRT3
  Species: H. sapiens (human)
  Insert size (bp): 1197
  Entrez Gene: SIRT3 (a.k.a. SIR2L3)
  Promoter: CMV
  Tag / fusion protein: V5-6xHis (C terminal on insert)
  Cloning method: Gateway Cloning
Terms and licenses: Academic/Nonprofit Terms; Industry Terms: Not Available to Industry
How to cite: pcDNA-DEST40-SIRT3 was a gift from J. Carl Barrett & Izumi Horikawa (Addgene plasmid # 242126 ; http://n2t.net/addgene:242126 ; RRID:Addgene_242126)
